Addgene plasmid #53941: B3GALT5_pCSdest
Depositing lab: Roger Reeves. Depositing organization: Johns Hopkins University and School of Medicine. Publication: Survey of Human Chromosome 21 Gene Expression Effects on Early Development in Danio rerio. Edie S, Zaghloul NA, Leitch CC, Klinedinst DK, Lebron J, Thole JF, McCallion AS, Katsanis N, Reeves RH. G3 (Bethesda). 2018 Jul 2;8(7):2215-2223. doi: 10.1534/g3.118.200144. PubMed 29760202.
Backbone
  Vector backbone: pCSDest
  Backbone manufacturer: Lawson Lab (Addgene Plasmid 22423)
  Backbone size w/o insert (bp): 4095
  Vector type: Mammalian Expression
Growth in bacteria
  Bacterial resistance: Ampicillin, 100 μg/mL
  Growth temperature: 37°C
  Growth strain: DH10B
  Copy number: High Copy
Gene/Insert
  Gene/Insert name: B3GALT5
  Species: H. sapiens (human)
  Insert size (bp): 1109
  Entrez Gene: B3GALT5 (a.k.a. B3GalT-V, B3GalTx, B3T5, GLCT5, beta-1,3-GalTase 5, beta-3-Gx-T5, beta3Gal-T5)
  Promoter: SP6 and CMV
  Cloning method: Gateway Cloning
  Sequencing primers: 5′ CMV-F; 3′ EBV-Rev
Terms and licenses: Academic/Nonprofit Terms; Industry Terms
Depositor comments: BC104864
How to cite: B3GALT5_pCSdest was a gift from Roger Reeves (Addgene plasmid # 53941 ; http://n2t.net/addgene:53941 ; RRID:Addgene_53941)
