[The description below was written by a language model from this plasmid's Addgene catalogue record.]
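Description:
B3GALT5_pCSdest is an expression clone in which the human B3GALT5 coding sequence, an insert of about 1.1 kb, has been placed into the pCSDest Gateway destination vector, a backbone of roughly 4.1 kb. B3GALT5 encodes beta-1,3-galactosyltransferase 5, a glycosyltransferase, and it lies on human chromosome 21. The insert was introduced by Gateway recombination, so it would be expected to be flanked by the attB sites that this reaction leaves behind, although no feature table is provided to confirm the exact junctions. The depositor comment gives a cDNA accession, presumably the source clone. No epitope tags, fusion partners or reporters are recorded. The plasmid is catalogued as a mammalian expression vector, is maintained in E. coli at high copy number, and is selected with ampicillin.

Two promoters are listed upstream of the insert, CMV and SP6, and this pairing gives the construct two modes of use. The CMV promoter drives constitutive RNA polymerase II transcription after the DNA is delivered into vertebrate cells. The SP6 phage promoter allows in vitro transcription of the open reading frame to produce synthetic mRNA. The associated publication surveyed how expression of human chromosome 21 genes affects early development in zebrafish. This clone therefore appears to be one of a set of chromosome 21 cDNAs built in the same backbone to test the consequences of overexpressing each gene in embryos, work relevant to gene dosage effects in trisomy 21. The record does not itself say which delivery mode was used. It also does not describe the polyadenylation signal or other backbone elements.
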