>Addgene plasmid #53941 | B3GALT5_pCSdest | addgene partial sequence | sequence record 153915 | CMV-F 5'-CGCAAATGGGCGGTAGGCGTG-3'
ACCGCCATTCTGCCTGGGGACGTCGGAGCAAGCTTGATTTAGGTGACACTATAGAATACAAGCTACTTGT
TCTTTTTGCAGGATCCCATCGATTCGAATTCAAGGATCACAAGTTTGTACAAAAAAGCAGGCTCCGCGGC
CGCCCCCTTCACCATGGCTTTCCCGAAGATGAGATTGATGTATATTTGCCTTCTGGTTCTGGGGGCTCTT
TGTTTGTATTTTAGCATGTACAGTCTAAATCCTTTCAAAGAACAGTCCTTTGTTTACAAGAAAGACGGGA
ACTTCCTTAAGCTCCCAGATACAGACTGCAGGCAGACACCTCCCTTCCTCGTCCTGCTGGTGACCTCATC
CCACAAACAGTTGGCTGAGCGCATGGCCATCCGGCAGACGTGGGGGAAAGAGAGGACGGTGAAGGGAAAG
CAGCTGAAGACATTCTTCCTCCTGGGGACCACCAGCAGTGCAGCGGAAACAAAAGAGGTGGACCAGGAGA
GCCAGCGACACGGGGACATTATCCAGAAGGATTTCCTAGACGTCTATTACAATCTGACCCTGAAGACCAT
GATGGGCATAGAATGGGTCCATCGCTTTTGTCCTCAGGCGGCGTTTGTGATGAAAACAGACTCAGACATG
TTCATCAATGTTGACTATCTGACTGAACTGCTTCTGAAGAAAAACAGAACAACCAGGTTTTTCACTGGCT
TCTTGAAACTCAATGAGTTTCCCATCAG
