>Addgene plasmid #53941 | B3GALT5_pCSdest | addgene partial sequence | sequence record 153916 | EBV-rev 5'-GTGGTTTGTCCAAACTCATC-3'
ATACGACTCACTATAGTTCTAGAGGCTCGAGAGGATCACCACTTTGTACAAGAAAGCTGGGTCGGCGCGC
CCACCCTTTCAGACAGGCGGACAATCTTCCCCCCGGGAATTCTCTAGAGCCTGCCAGTAGTCCAAGAGAG
TCCGAGGCTTGATGAAGTGGCAGGCCACGATCCTCCTGAAGAGGCATACGGAGAAGCGTAAGCCCCCTGG
AAAAAAGGTCGGCTGGGAGTGGAGCTCCTCCAATCTGATGTTCAGCCTTTCGAGGCAGAGCCCCACAAAC
ACGTCTTCCAGTTTAATGTATGGGACGCTCTTGGAGACATTGTACACCTGACTCGCCACGTCGCCAGAAA
ACACGTAGCCGGTGCCGGAGCAGAATGGTGGGTACCTGTCCCACGGATATTCAGATTTACTGACAAACCA
CTTGCTGAATGGCTGCCTGATGGGAAACTCATTGAGTTTCAAGAAGCCAGTGAAAAACCTGGTTGTTCTG
TTTTTCTTCAGAAGCAGTTCAGTCAGATAGTCAACATTGATGAACATGTCTGAGTCTGTTTTCATCACAA
ACGCCGCCTGAGGACAAAAGCGATGGACCCATTCTATGCCCATCATGGTCTTCAGGGTCAGATTGTAATA
GACGTCTAGGAAATCCTTCTGGATAATGTCCCCGTGTCGCTGGCTCTCCTGGTCCACCTCTTTTGTTTCC
GCTGCACTGCTGGTGGTCCCCAGGAGGAAGAATGTCTTCAGCTGCTTTCCCTTCACCGTCCTCTCTTTCC
C
